Addgene plasmid #81127: pEZ04
Purpose: pACSA_J23109_tetR PEZ1_gfp
Depositing lab: Brian Pfleger. Depositing organization: University of Wisconsin, Madison. Publication: Construction of new synthetic biology tools for the control of gene expression in the cyanobacterium Synechococcus sp. strain PCC 7002. Zess EK, Begemann MB, Pfleger BF. Biotechnol Bioeng. 2016 Feb;113(2):424-32. doi: 10.1002/bit.25713. Epub 2015 Sep 3. PubMed 26192329.
Backbone
  Vector backbone: pACSA
  Total vector size (bp): 5742
Growth in bacteria
  Bacterial resistance: Ampicillin, 100 μg/mL
  Growth temperature: 37°C
  Growth strain: DH5alpha
  Copy number: Unknown
Gene/Insert
  Gene/Insert name: GFP
  Promoter: PEZ1
  Cloning method: Gibson Cloning
  Sequencing primers: 5′ GCTTCCGGCTCGTATGTTGTG; 3′ TTGGGTAACGCCAGGGT
Terms and licenses: Academic/Nonprofit Terms; Industry Terms: Not Available to Industry
How to cite: pEZ04 was a gift from Brian Pfleger (Addgene plasmid # 81127 ; http://n2t.net/addgene:81127 ; RRID:Addgene_81127)
