[The description below was written by a language model from this plasmid's Addgene catalogue record and pLannotate feature annotations shown in this document.]
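Description:
pEZ04 is a 5.7 kb bacterial plasmid built on the pACSA backbone as part of a synthetic biology toolkit for controlling gene expression in the cyanobacterium Synechococcus sp. PCC 7002. It is propagated in E. coli using a high-copy ColE1/pUC-type origin and selected with ampicillin through the bla gene. The backbone also carries an f1 origin, a bom fragment, and remnants of a standard cloning vector (lac promoter/operator, lacZα and lacI fragments, and flanking SP6 and T7 promoters). The record does not describe how the plasmid is maintained or integrated in the cyanobacterial host. Unannotated stretches lie on either side of the cassette, but their function is not stated.

The payload is a divergently arranged TetR-regulated reporter system assembled by Gibson cloning. On the reverse strand, tetR is driven by a constitutive Anderson-family promoter. The catalogue names it J23109, while the annotation software matched a fragment to the related J23119. The repressor carries a C-terminal ssrA LVA degradation tag, which promotes turnover by ClpXP/ClpAP proteases, and the gene is followed by rrnB T1 and T7Te terminators. On the forward strand, the PEZ1 promoter contains sequences matching the tet operator regions of PLtetO-1. It drives a green fluorescent reporter, which is followed by a T7 terminator. The catalogue calls this reporter GFP, whereas the automated annotation identifies the coding sequence as mAzamiGreen, so its exact identity should be checked against the sequence.

TetR should repress PEZ1 by binding these operators, and tetracycline-class inducers should relieve that repression. Fluorescence would then report promoter strength and inducibility, consistent with use in characterising this promoter variant.
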