Features (pLannotate 1.2.2; 22 found; start..end, strand, type, name):
    433..483     -  misc_feature   bom (fragment): basis of mobility region from pBR322
    510..614     +  promoter       AmpR promoter: bla
    615..1475    +  CDS            AmpR: β-lactamase; bla; confers resistance to ampicillin, carbenicillin, and related antibiotics
   1646..2234    +  rep_origin     ori: high-copy-number ColE1/pMB1/pBR322/pUC origin of replication
   2417..2509    +  CDS            lacI (fragment): lac repressor; lacI; The lac repressor binds to the lac operator to inhibit transcription in E. coli. This inhibition can be relieved by adding lactose or isopropyl-β-D-thiogalactopyranoside (IPTG).
   2522..2543    +  protein_bind   CAP binding site: CAP binding activates transcription in the presence of cAMP. E. coli catabolite activator protein
   2558..2588    +  promoter       lac promoter: promoter for the E. coli lac operon
   2596..2612    +  protein_bind   lac operator: The lac repressor binds to the lac operator to inhibit transcription in E. coli. This inhibition can be relieved by adding lactose or isopropyl-β-D-thiogalactopyranoside (IPTG). lac repressor encoded by lacI
   2654..2672    +  promoter       SP6 promoter: promoter for bacteriophage SP6 RNA polymerase
   3232..3259    -  terminator     T7Te terminator: phage T7 early transcription terminator
   3275..3346    -  terminator     rrnB T1 terminator: transcription terminator T1 from the E. coli rrnB gene
   3394..3426    -  CDS            ssrA tag (LVA): C-terminal peptide that mediates degradation in bacteria through the ClpXP and ClpAP proteases (McGinness et al., 2006) mutant LVA variant that confers accelerated degradation under some conditions (Andersen et al., 1998)
   3427..4047    -  CDS            tetR: TETR2_ECOLX - Experimental evidence at protein level: Swiss-Prot protein existence level 1. TetR is the repressor of the tetracycline resistance element; its N-terminal region forms a helix-turn-helix structure and binds DNA. Binding of tetracycline to TetR reduces the repressor affinity for the tetracycline resistance gene (tetA) promoter operator sites. From Escherichia coli.
   4086..4105    -  promoter       J23119(SpeI) promoter (fragment): bacterial promoter (Registry of Standard Biological Parts BBa J23119) modified to end with an SpeI site
   4124..4141    +  promoter       PLtetO-1 promoter (fragment): modified phage lambda PL promoter with tet operator sites (Lutz and Bujard, 1997)
   4152..4172    +  promoter       PLtetO-1 promoter (fragment): modified phage lambda PL promoter with tet operator sites (Lutz and Bujard, 1997)
   4240..4914    +  CDS            mAzamiGreen: mAzamiGreen is a basic (constitutively fluorescent) green fluorescent protein published in 2003, derived from Galaxea fascicularis. It has high acid sensitivity.
   4925..4974    +  CDS            SET1 (fragment): solubility-enhancement tag derived from T7 phage gene 10B
   4982..5029    +  terminator     T7 terminator: transcription terminator for bacteriophage T7 RNA polymerase
   5534..5552    -  promoter       T7 promoter: promoter for bacteriophage T7 RNA polymerase
   5555..5712    +  CDS            lacZα (fragment): LacZα fragment of β-galactosidase; lacZ fragment
   5716..405     +  rep_origin     f1 ori (across the origin) (sequence partly withheld): f1 bacteriophage origin of replication; arrow indicates direction of (+) strand synthesis
>Addgene plasmid #81127 | pEZ04 | addgene full sequence | sequence record 161633 | Addgene NGS result
[100 nt withheld, positions 1-100]
C
[91 nt withheld, positions 102-192]
A
[49 nt withheld, positions 194-242]
CCTTTGACGTTGGAGTCCACGTTCTTT
[37 nt withheld, positions 270-306]
ACCCTATCTCGGTCTATTCTTTTGATTTATAAGGGATTTTGCCGATTTCGGCCTATTGGTTAAAAAATGA
GCTGATTTAACAAAAATTTAACGCGAATTTTAACAAAATATTAACGCTTACAATTTCCTGATGCGGTATT
TTCTCCTTACGCATCTGTGCGGTATTTCACACCGCATCAGGTGGCACTTTTCGGGGAAATGTGCGCGGAA
CCCCTATTTGTTTATTTTTCTAAATACATTCAAATATGTATCCGCTCATGAGACAATAACCCTGATAAAT
GCTTCAATAATATTGAAAAAGGAAGAGTATGAGTATTCAACATTTCCGTGTCGCCCTTATTCCCTTTTTT
GCGGCATTTTGCCTTCCTGTTTTTGCTCACCCAGAAACGCTGGTGAAAGTAAAAGATGCTGAAGATCAGT
TGGGTGCACGAGTGGGTTACATCGAACTGGATCTCAACAGCGGTAAGATCCTTGAGAGTTTTCGCCCCGA
AGAACGTTTTCCAATGATGAGCACTTTTAAAGTTCTGCTATGTGGCGCGGTATTATCCCGTATTGACGCC
GGGCAAGAGCAACTCGGTCGCCGCATACACTATTCTCAGAATGACTTGGTTGAGTACTCACCAGTCACAG
AAAAGCATCTTACGGATGGCATGACAGTAAGAGAATTATGCAGTGCTGCCATAACCATGAGTGATAACAC
TGCGGCCAACTTACTTCTGACAACGATCGGAGGACCGAAGGAGCTAACCGCTTTTTTGCACAACATGGGG
GATCATGTAACTCGCCTTGATCGTTGGGAACCGGAGATGAATGAAGCCATACCAAACGACGAGCGTGACA
CCACGATGCCTGTAGCAATGGCAACAACGTTGCGCAAACTATTAACTGGCGAACTACTTACTCTAGCTTC
CCGGCAACAATTAATAGACTGGATGGAGGCGGATAAAGTTGCAGGACCACTTCTGCGCTCGGCCCTTCCG
GCTGGCTGGTTTATTGCTGATAAATCTGGAGCCGGTGAGCGTGGGTCTCGCGGTATCATTGCAGCACTGG
GGCCAGATGGTAAGCCCTCCCGTATCGTAGTTATCTACACGACGGGGAGTCAGGCAACTATGGATGAACG
AAATAGACAGATCGCTGAGATAGGTGCCTCACTGATTAAGCATTGGTAACTGTCAGACCAAGTTTACTCA
TATATACTTTAGATTGATTTAAAACTTCATTTTTAATTTAAAAGGATCTAGGTGAAGATCCTTTTTGATA
ATCTCATGACCAAAATCCCTTAACGTGAGTTTTCGTTCCACTGAGCGTCAGACCCCGTAGAAAAGATCAA
AGGATCTTCTTGAGATCCTTTTTTTCTGCGCGTAATCTGCTGCTTGCAAACAAAAAAACCACCGCTACCA
GCGGTGGTTTGTTTGCCGGATCAAGAGCTACCAACTCTTTTTCCGAAGGTAACTGGCTTCAGCAGAGCGC
AGATACCAAATACTGTTCTTCTAGTGTAGCCGTAGTTAGGCCACCACTTCAAGAACTCTGTAGCACCGCC
TACATACCTCGCTCTGCTAATCCTGTTACCAGTGGCTGCTGCCAGTGGCGATAAGTCGTGTCTTACCGGG
TTGGACTCAAGACGATAGTTACCGGATAAGGCGCAGCGGTCGGGCTGAACGGGGGGTTCGTGCACACAGC
CCAGCTTGGAGCGAACGACCTACACCGAACTGAGATACCTACAGCGTGAGCTATGAGAAAGCGCCACGCT
TCCCGAAGGGAGAAAGGCGGACAGGTATCCGGTAAGCGGCAGGGTCGGAACAGGAGAGCGCACGAGGGAG
CTTCCAGGGGGAAACGCCTGGTATCTTTATAGTCCTGTCGGGTTTCGCCACCTCTGACTTGAGCGTCGAT
TTTTGTGATGCTCGTCAGGGGGGCGGAGCCTATGGAAAAACGCCAGCAACGCGGCCTTTTTACGGTTCCT
GGCCTTTTGCTGGCCTTTTGCTCACATGTTCTTTCCTGCGTTATCCCCTGATTCTGTGGATAACCGTATT
ACCGCCTTTGAGTGAGCTGATACCGCTCGCCGCAGCCGAACGACCGAGCGCAGCGAGTCAGTGAGCGAGG
AAGCGGAAGAGCGCCCAATACGCAAACCGCCTCTCCCCGCGCGTTGGCCGATTCATTAATGCAGCTGGCA
CGACAGGTTTCCCGACTGGAAAGCGGGCAGTGAGCGCAACGCAATTAATGTGAGTTAGCTCACTCATTAG
GCACCCCAGGCTTTACACTTTATGCTTCCGGCTCGTATGTTGTGTGGAATTGTGAGCGGATAACAATTTC
ACACAGGAAACAGCTATGACCATGATTACGCCAAGCTATTTAGGTGACACTATAGAATACTCAAGCTATG
AGGTGACTGCCGCACTCAATGTTCAACCAGATCTAGTGATTATTTCGGGGTTAGCAGCCGATGCGGGCAA
CCTGGTGAAGCAACTGCGAGAATTAGGTTACAACGGCATTATTGTTGGGGGGAACGGCTTAAATACTTCT
AATATTTTCCCCGTCTGCCAAGCAAAATGTGATGGGGTGTTGGTGGCCCAAGCCTACAGTGCCGAGTTAG
ATAATGAGATTAACCGCGCGTTTCGGGACGCCTATTTTCAACAAAACCAAAAAGAGCCGCCCCAATTTAG
TGCCCAGGCTTTTACGGCGATCCAAGTTTTTGTTGAAGCCCTCAGCAGCCTCGATGAAAAAACGCCCTTA
GAAACTCTTGCTCTACCGGACTTGCGACGACAACTGCGGGACGAAATTTTTGCAGGTACCTACGTCACGC
CTTTGGGTGAAATTTCCTTCACAGAGGAAGGGGAAATTGTCCAGAAGGAATTTTTTGTGGCCCAAATTGA
AATGGATGAATCGGGTCAACAGGGGCGTTTCGCCTTCATTGAAACGAACTATAAACGCAGAAAGGCCCAC
CCGAAGGTGAGCCAGTGTGACTCTAGTAGAGAGCGTTCACCGACAAACAACAGATAAAACGAAAGGCCCA
GTCTTTCGACTGAGCCTTTCGTTTTATTTGATGCCTGGCTCTAGTAGTGATCTACACTAGCACTATCAGT
GTTATTAAGCTACTAAAGCGTAGTTTTCGTCGTTTGCAGCGGACCCACTTTCACATTTAAGTTGTTTTTC
TAATCCGCATATGATCAATTCAAGGCCGAATAAGAAGGCTGGCTCTGCACCTTGGTGATCAAATAATTCG
ATAGCTTGTCGTAATAATGGCGGCATACTATCAGTAGTAGGTGTTTCCCTTTCTTCTTTAGCGACTTGAT
GCTCTTGATCTTCCAATACGCAACCTAAAGTAAAATGCCCCACAGCGCTGAGTGCATATAATGCATTCTC
TAGTGAAAAACCTTGTTGGCATAAAAAGGCTAATTGATTTTCGAGAGTTTCATACTGTTTTTCTGTAGGC
CGTGTACCTAAATGTACTTTTGCTCCATCGCGATGACTTAGTAAAGCACATCTAAAACTTTTAGCGTTAT
TACGTAAAAAATCTTGCCAGCTTTCCCCTTCTAAAGGGCAAAAGTGAGTATGGTGCCTATCTAACATCTC
AATGGCTAAGGCGTCGAGCAAAGCCCGCTTATTTTTTACATGCCAATACAATGTAGGCTGCTCTACACCT
AGCTTCTGGGCGAGTTTACGGGTTGTTAAACCTTCGATTCCGACCTCATTAAGCAGCTCTAATGCGCTGT
TAATCACTTTACTTTTATCTAATCTGGACATCTAGTATTTCTCCTCTTTCTCTAGTAGCTAGCACAGTCC
CTAGGACTGAGCTAGCTGTAAAGGAATTCTTAACAAAATCCCTATCAGTGATAGAACAAGATGTAACATC
CCTATCAGTGATAGAGTATAAAGTTAACTGTGGGATTGCAAAAGGAGCTCCCAACTCATAAAGTCAAGTA
GGAGATTAATCATATGTCGGTCATCAAGCCCGAAATGAAAATTAAACTGCGCATGGAGGGCGCTGTGAAC
GGGCACAAGTTCGTGATCGAAGGTGAAGGCATTGGTAAGCCGTATGAAGGTACTCAAACCCTGGACTTAA
CGGTTAAAGAAGGTGCCCCGTTGCCATTTAGCTACGACATCCTGACACCCGCTTTTCAGTATGGCAATCG
CGCGTTCACCAAGTATCCGAAAGATATTCCGGATTATTTCAAGCAGGCATTCCCGGAAGGATACTCATGG
GAACGCTCGATGACCTACGAAGACCAGGGCATTTGCATTGCCACAAGCGACATCACAATGGAGGGTGATT
GCTTTTTTTACAAAATTCGCTTCGACGGGACAAACTTCCCGCCGAATGGCCCAGTGATGCAGAAAAAGAC
GCTTAAATGGGAACCGTCGACAGAGAAAATGTACGTTCGCGATGGCGTTCTGAAAGGCGATGTTAATATG
GCGCTGCTTCTCGAAGGGGGAGGCCATTACCGTTGTGATTTCAAAACCACATACAAAGCAAAAAAAGATG
TTCGTTTGCCGGACGCGCATGAAGTCGATCACCGCATTGAGATCCTGTCACATGATAAAGATTACAATAA
GGTCCGCCTTTATGAGCACGCTGAGGCCCGCTATTCTATGCTGCCCAGCCAAGCTAAATAAGGATCCGGC
TGCTAACAAAGCCCGAAAGGAAGCTGAGTTGGCTGCTGCCACCGCTGAGCAATAACTAGCATAACCCCTT
GGGGCCTCTAAACGGGTCTTGACGGGTTTTTTGTCTAGAGCGCTCAAGTTGATCGAATGTATGCCCCGGA
TATGACCTAGGGAGATTCTTCTAAAGCGAGCAGGGTTTGCCAAGTGGCGATCGCCTCAGGGAACCATAAC
CAACTTTGTTCGAGGCGGCGGGGGTTGAGCTGGGAACGATCGAGATCTAGGGCGATCGCCCGGAGTTTTT
CGGCTTTCCCTACAAGAATTTCCTGGTCAACGTCGGTGGGTTGCCTTTGGGCCAAATCGTACATACTAAT
CGCCAGGCCCGCATAAATCTCCGCCTGGAGGGCTGGGGGGAAATCCTGGGTCGTTGCCGCCGCTAAGGCT
TCATACCAACGATCATTGGCGGCTTCGTAATCTGCATTGAGGTAATGGACAAAACCCAGGGCCATCAAAA
TTTCGGGGTCGTTGGGCTGTTGGGCTAGGGCCATGTCCCAATTGTCTTGCACCGTGGCGATCGCCGTTGC
TTGGGTTGGCGATGGTGGGACGGCAGCCAAAGTTGTTCAGCATGCGCCCTATAGTGAGTCGTATTACAAT
TCACTGGCCGTCGTTTTACAACGTCGTGACTGGGAAAACCCTGGCGTTACCCAACTTAATCGCCTTGCAG
CACATCCCCCTTTCGCCAGCTGGCGTAATAGCGAAGAGGCCCGCACCGATCGCCCTTCCCAACAGTTGCG
CAGCCTGAATGGCGAATGGACGCGCCCTGTAGCGGCGCATTAA
