>Addgene plasmid #81127 | pEZ04 | addgene partial sequence | sequence record 158649 | T7term 5'-GCTAGTTATTGCTCAGCGG-3'
TTGTTAGCAGCCGGATCCTTATTTAGCTTGGCTGGGCAGCATAGAATAGCGGGCCTCAGCGTGCTCATAA
AGGCGGACCTTATTGTAATCTTTATCATGTGACAGGATCTCAATGCGGTGATCGACTTCATGCGCGTCCG
GCAAACGAACATCTTTTTTTGCTTTGTATGTGGTTTTGAAATCACAACGGTAATGGCCTCCCCCTTCGAG
AAGCAGCGCCATATTAACATCGCCTTTCAGAACGCCATCGCGAACGTACATTTTCTCTGTCGACGGTTCC
CATTTAAGCGTCTTTTTCTGCATCACTGGGCCATTCGGCGGGAAGTTTGTCCCGTCGAAGCGAATTTTGT
AAAAAAAGCAATCACCCTCCATTGTGATGTCGCTTGTGGCAATGCAAATGCCCTGGTCTTCGTAGGTCAT
CGAGCGTTCCCATGAGTATCCTTCCGGGAATGCCTGCTTGAAATAATCCGGAATATCTTTCGGATACTTG
GTGAACGCGCGATTGCCATACTGAAAAGCGGGTGTCAGGATGTCGTAGCTAAATGGCAACGGGGCACCTT
CTTTAACCGTTAAGTCCAGGGTTTGAGTACCTTCATACGGCTTACCAATGCCTTCACCTTCGATCACGAA
CTTGTGCCCGTTCACAGCGCCCTCCATGCGCAGTTTAATTTTCATTTCGGGCTTGATGACCGACATATGA
TTAATCTCCTACTTGACTTTATGAGTTGGGAGCTCCTTTTGCAATCCCACAGTTAACTTTATACTCTATC
ACTGATAGGGATGTTACATCTTGTTCTATCACTGATAGGGATTTTGTTAAGAATTCC
