>Addgene plasmid #81127 | pEZ04 | addgene partial sequence | sequence record 158651 | Tet-R 5'-GGCGAGTTTACGGGTTGTTA-3'
AGCAGCTCTAATGCGCTGTTAATCACTTTACTTTTATCTAATCTGGACATCTAGTATTTCTCCTCTTTCT
CTAGTAGCTAGCACAGTCCCTAGGACTGAGCTAGCTGTAAAGGAATTCTTAACAAAATCCCTATCAGTGA
TAGAACAAGATGTAACATCCCTATCAGTGATAGAGTATAAAGTTAACTGTGGGATTGCAAAAGGAGCTCC
CAACTCATAAAGTCAAGTAGGAGATTAATCATATGTCGGTCATCAAGCCCGAAATGAAAATTAAACTGCG
CATGGAGGGCGCTGTGAACGGGCACAAGTTCGTGATCGAAGGTGAAGGCATTGGTAAGCCGTATGAAGGT
ACTCAAACCCTGGACTTAACGGTTAAAGAAGGTGCCCCGTTGCCATTTAGCTACGACATCCTGACACCCG
CTTTTCAGTATGGCAATCGCGCGTTCACCAAGTATCCGAAAGATATTCCGGATTATTTCAAGCAGGCATT
CCCGGAAGGATACTCATGGGAACGCTCGATGACCTACGAAGACCAGGGCATTTGCATTGCCACAAGCGAC
ATCACAATGGAGGGTGATTGCTTTTTTTACAAAATTCGCTTCGACGGGACAAACTTCCCGCCGAATGGCC
CAGTGATGCAGAAAAAGACGCTTAAATGGGAACCGTCGACAGAGAAAATGTACGTTCGCGATGGCGTTCT
GAAAGGCGATGTTAATATGGCGCTGCTTCTCGAAGGGGGAGGCCATTACCGTTGTGATTTCAAAACCACA
TACAAAGCAAAAAAAGATGTTCGTTTGCCGGACGCGCATGAAGTCGATCACCGCATTGAGATCCTGT
